Addgene plasmid #97359: UKNP1.2.4
Purpose: Expression of HCV E1E2 genes cloned from patient serum. United Kingdom Nottingham Panel x.xx.xx (genotype.patient number.clone number)
Depositing lab: Jonathan Ball. Depositing organization: University of Nottingham. Publication: A Diverse Panel of Hepatitis C Virus Glycoproteins for Use in Vaccine Research Reveals Extremes of Monoclonal Antibody Neutralization Resistance. Urbanowicz RA, McClure CP, Brown RJ, Tsoleridis T, Persson MA, Krey T, Irving WL, Ball JK, Tarr AW. J Virol. 2015 Dec 23;90(7):3288-301. doi: 10.1128/JVI.02700-15. PubMed 26699643.
Backbone
  Vector backbone: pcDNA3.1_V5-His_Topo
  Backbone manufacturer: Invitrogen
  Vector type: Mammalian Expression
Growth in bacteria
  Bacterial resistance: Ampicillin, 100 μg/mL
  Growth temperature: 37°C
  Growth strain: DH5alpha
  Copy number: High Copy
Gene/Insert
  Gene/Insert name: HCV E1E2 (alt name: UKNP1.2.4)
  Species: Hepatitis C virus
  Insert size (bp): 1734
  GenBank ID: KU285155.1
  Cloning method: TOPO Cloning
  Sequencing primers: 5′ T7F; 3′ bGHR
Terms and licenses: Academic/Nonprofit Terms; Industry Terms: Not Available to Industry
How to cite: UKNP1.2.4 was a gift from Jonathan Ball (Addgene plasmid # 97359 ; http://n2t.net/addgene:97359 ; RRID:Addgene_97359)
