[The description below was written by a language model from this plasmid's Addgene catalogue record and pLannotate feature annotations shown in this document.]
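Description:
UKNP1.2.4 is a mammalian expression plasmid built on the Invitrogen pcDNA3.1 V5-His TOPO backbone. It carries the hepatitis C virus E1E2 envelope glycoprotein region amplified from patient serum and inserted by TOPO cloning. The name follows the United Kingdom Nottingham Panel convention of genotype, patient number and clone number, so this is clone 4 from patient 2 of genotype 1. The plasmid is maintained in E. coli at high copy through a ColE1/pUC-type origin and selected with ampicillin via the β-lactamase gene. An f1 origin is also present. For selection in mammalian cells, an SV40 early promoter drives a neomycin phosphotransferase gene, followed by an SV40 polyadenylation signal.

The insert of about 1.7 kb sits downstream of the human CMV immediate-early enhancer and promoter and is terminated by the bovine growth hormone polyadenylation signal. A T7 promoter lies between the CMV promoter and the insert, allowing in vitro transcription and serving as a sequencing primer site. The automated annotation labels the insert as a fragment of an HCV polyprotein and attaches a generic description concerning NS2. That text belongs to the matched database entry, whereas the catalogue identifies the cloned segment as E1E2. A V5 epitope tag from the backbone is annotated downstream of the insert, but the record does not state whether it is translated in frame with the glycoproteins. The short HIV-1 LTR, lacI and ble fragments are likely incidental annotation matches in backbone sequence. The depositor and sequencing-derived records differ by one nucleotide in length and show the same feature layout.

The construct belongs to a diverse panel of patient-derived HCV glycoproteins intended for vaccine research, including assessment of sensitivity or resistance to neutralizing monoclonal antibodies.
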