Features (pLannotate 1.2.2; 21 found; start..end, strand, type, name):
     36..80      -  misc_feature   bom (fragment): basis of mobility region from pBR322
    235..614     +  enhancer       CMV enhancer: human cytomegalovirus immediate early enhancer
    615..818     +  promoter       CMV promoter: human cytomegalovirus (CMV) immediate early promoter
    814..847     +  LTR            5' LTR (truncated) (fragment): truncated 5' long terminal repeat (LTR) from HIV-1
    863..881     +  promoter       T7 promoter: promoter for bacteriophage T7 RNA polymerase
    942..2669    +  CDS            POLG_HCVGL (fragment): Experimental evidence at protein level: Swiss-Prot protein existence level 1. [Protease NS2]: Cysteine protease required for the proteolytic auto-cleavage between the non-structural proteins NS2 and NS3 (By similarity). The N-terminus of NS3 is required for the function of NS2 protease (active region NS2-3) (By similarity). Promotes the initiation of viral particle assembly by mediating the interaction between structural and non-structural proteins (By similarity). From Hepatitis C virus (isolate Glasgow) (HCV).
   2745..2786    +  CDS            V5 tag: epitope tag from simian virus 5
   2842..3066    +  polyA_signal   bGH poly(A) signal: bovine growth hormone polyadenylation signal
   3070..3091    +  promoter       SV40 promoter (fragment): SV40 enhancer and early promoter
   3112..3540    +  rep_origin     f1 ori (sequence partly withheld): f1 bacteriophage origin of replication; arrow indicates direction of (+) strand synthesis
   3554..3884    +  promoter       SV40 promoter: SV40 enhancer and early promoter
   3951..4742    +  CDS            neo: KKA2_KLEPN - Also known as kan, nptII. Experimental evidence at protein level: Swiss-Prot protein existence level 1. Resistance to kanamycin, neomycin, paromomycin, ribostamycin, butirosin and gentamicin B. From Klebsiella pneumoniae.
   4768..4926    +  CDS            ble (fragment): BLE_KLEPN - Experimental evidence at protein level: Swiss-Prot protein existence level 1. Binding protein with a strong affinity to the bleomycin family of antibiotics. Binds to CL990; an antimitotic-antibiotic compound. From Klebsiella pneumoniae.
   4921..5042    +  polyA_signal   SV40 poly(A) signal: SV40 polyadenylation signal
   5115..5131    -  protein_bind   lac operator: The lac repressor binds to the lac operator to inhibit transcription in E. coli. This inhibition can be relieved by adding lactose or isopropyl-β-D-thiogalactopyranoside (IPTG). lac repressor encoded by lacI
   5139..5169    -  promoter       lac promoter: promoter for the E. coli lac operon
   5184..5205    -  protein_bind   CAP binding site: CAP binding activates transcription in the presence of cAMP. E. coli catabolite activator protein
   5218..5310    -  CDS            lacI (fragment): lac repressor; lacI; The lac repressor binds to the lac operator to inhibit transcription in E. coli. This inhibition can be relieved by adding lactose or isopropyl-β-D-thiogalactopyranoside (IPTG).
   5493..6081    -  rep_origin     ori: high-copy-number ColE1/pMB1/pBR322/pUC origin of replication
   6252..7112    -  CDS            AmpR: β-lactamase; bla; confers resistance to ampicillin, carbenicillin, and related antibiotics
   7113..7217    -  promoter       AmpR promoter: bla
>Addgene plasmid #97359 | UKNP1.2.4 | depositor full sequence | sequence record 179046 | UKNP1.2.4 sequence 7248 bps
GACGGATCGGGAGATCTCCCGATCCCCTATGGTCGACTCTCAGTACAATCTGCTCTGATGCCGCATAGTT
AAGCCAGTATCTGCTCCCTGCTTGTGTGTTGGAGGTCGCTGAGTAGTGCGCGAGCAAAATTTAAGCTACA
ACAAGGCAAGGCTTGACCGACAATTGCATGAAGAATCTGCTTAGGGTTAGGCGTTTTGCGCTGCTTCGCG
ATGTACGGGCCAGATATACGCGTTGACATTGATTATTGACTAGTTATTAATAGTAATCAATTACGGGGTC
ATTAGTTCATAGCCCATATATGGAGTTCCGCGTTACATAACTTACGGTAAATGGCCCGCCTGGCTGACCG
CCCAACGACCCCCGCCCATTGACGTCAATAATGACGTATGTTCCCATAGTAACGCCAATAGGGACTTTCC
ATTGACGTCAATGGGTGGACTATTTACGGTAAACTGCCCACTTGGCAGTACATCAAGTGTATCATATGCC
AAGTACGCCCCCTATTGACGTCAATGACGGTAAATGGCCCGCCTGGCATTATGCCCAGTACATGACCTTA
TGGGACTTTCCTACTTGGCAGTACATCTACGTATTAGTCATCGCTATTACCATGGTGATGCGGTTTTGGC
AGTACATCAATGGGCGTGGATAGCGGTTTGACTCACGGGGATTTCCAAGTCTCCACCCCATTGACGTCAA
TGGGAGTTTGTTTTGGCACCAAAATCAACGGGACTTTCCAAAATGTCGTAACAACTCCGCCCCATTGACG
CAAATGGGCGGTAGGCGTGTACGGTGGGAGGTCTATATAAGCAGAGCTCTCTGGCTAACTAGAGAACCCA
CTGCTTACTGGCTTATCGAAATTAATACGACTCACTATAGGGAGACCCAAGCTGGCTAGTTAAGCTTGGT
ACCGAGCTCGGATCCAGTACCCTTCACCATGGGTTCCTCTTTTTCTATCTTCCTTCTAGCCCTTCTCTCT
TGCCTGACCGTGCCCGCGTCAGCCTACCAAGTACGCAACTCCTCGGGCCTCTACCACGTCACCAATGATT
GCCCTAACTCGAGTATTGTGTACGAGACGGCCGATACCATTCTACACTCTCCGGGGTGTGTCCCTTGCGT
TCGCGAGGGTAACAACTCGAGGTGTTGGGTGGCGGTGGCCCCCACAGTCGCCACCAGGGACGGCAAACTC
CCCACAACGCAGCTTCGACATCATATCGATCTGCTTGTCGGGAGCGCCACCCTTTGCTCGGCCCTCTATG
TGGGGGACTTGTGCGGGTCTGTCTTTCTTGTCGGCCAACTGTTCACCTTCTCCCCCAGACGCCACTGGAC
AACGCAAGACTGCAACTGCTCTATCTACCCCGGCCATATAACGGGTCACCGCATGGCATGGGATATGATG
ATGAACTGGTCCCCTACAACAGCGCTGGTAGTAGCCCAGCTGCTCAGGGTCCCGCAAGCCATCGTGGATA
TGATCGCCGGTGCCCACTGGGGAGTCCTAGCGGGCATAGCGTATTTCTCCATGGTAGGGAACTGGGCGAA
GGTCCTGGTAGTGCTGTTGCTGTTCGCCGGCGTCGATGCCAACACCTTCACCACTGGGGGGAGTGCTGCC
AGGACCACGACCGGACTCGTCAGTCTTTTCAGTCCGGGCGCCAAGCAGAATATCCAGCTGATGAACACCA
ACGGCAGTTGGCACATCAATCGCACGGCCTTGAACTGTAATGCGAGCCTCGACACCGGCTGGGTGGCGGG
GCTCTTCTACCACCACAAATTCAACTCCTCGGGCTGCCCCGAGAGGATGGCCAGCTGTAAACCCCTTGCC
GATTTTGACCAGGGCTGGGGCCCTATCACCTACGCCAACGGAAGCGGCCCTGAACACCGCCCCTACTGCT
GGCACTACCCCCCAAAGCCCTGTGGTGTCGTGTCAGCGAAGACCGTGTGTGGCCCAGTGTATTGTTTCAC
TCCTAGCCCCGTGGTGGTGGGAACGACCAACGTGCTGGGCGACCCTACCTACGGCTGGGGTGACAATGAT
ACGGACGTCCTCATCCTTAATAACACCAGGCCACCGTTGGGCAATTGGTTCGGTTGCACCTGGATGAACT
CATCTGGATTTACCAAAGTGTGCGGAGCGCCTCCTTGCGTCATCGGAGGAGTGGGCAACAACACCTTGCA
CTGCCCCACTGACTGTTTCCGCAAGCATCCAGAAGCCACATACTCTCGGTGTGGCTCCGGTCCCTGGATC
ACGCCCAGGTGCCTGGTCCACTATCCTTATAGGCTTTGGCATTACCCTTGCACCGTCAACTACACCATGT
TCAAGGTCAGGATGTACGTGGGAGGGGTCGAGCACAGGCTGGAAGCTGCTTGCAACTGGACGCGAGGCGA
GCGTTGTGATCTGGACGACAGGGACAGGTCCGAGCTCAGCCCGCTGCTGCTGTCCACCACACAGTGGCAG
GTCCTTCCGTGCTCCTTCACGACCTTACCAGCCTTGACCACCGGCCTCATCCACCTCCACCGGAACATCG
TGGACGTGCAATATTTGTACGGGGTGGGGTCAAGCATTGTGTCCTGGGCCATCAAGTGGGAATACGTCAT
CCTCTTGTTTCTCCTGCTTGCAGACGCGCGCATCTGCTCCTGCTTGTGGATGATGTTACTCATATCCCAA
GCGGAGGCGTAAAAGGGTCAAGACAATTCTGCAGATATCCAGCACAGTGGCGGCCGCTCGAGTCTAGAGG
GCCCGCGGTTCGAAGGTAAGCCTATCCCTAACCCTCTCCTCGGTCTCGATTCTACGCGTACCGGTCATCA
TCACCATCACCATTGAGTTTAAACCCGCTGATCAGCCTCGACTGTGCCTTCTAGTTGCCAGCCATCTGTT
GTTTGCCCCTCCCCCGTGCCTTCCTTGACCCTGGAAGGTGCCACTCCCACTGTCCTTTCCTAATAAAATG
AGGAAATTGCATCGCATTGTCTGAGTAGGTGTCATTCTATTCTGGGGGGTGGGGTGGGGCAGGACAGCAA
GGGGGAGGATTGGGAAGACAATAGCAGGCATGCTGGGGATGCGGTGGGCTCTATGGCTTCTGAGGCGGAA
AGAACCAGCTGGGGCTCTAGGGGGTATCCCC
[124 nt withheld, positions 3112-3235]
C
[32 nt withheld, positions 3237-3268]
CA
[57 nt withheld, positions 3271-3327]
A
[49 nt withheld, positions 3329-3377]
CCTTTGACGTTGGAGTCCACGTTCTTT
[37 nt withheld, positions 3405-3441]
ACCCTATCTCGGTCTATTCTTTTGATTTATAAGGGATTTTGGGGATTTCGGCCTATTGGTTAAAAAATGA
GCTGATTTAACAAAAATTTAACGCGAATTAATTCTGTGGAATGTGTGTCAGTTAGGGTGTGGAAAGTCCC
CAGGCTCCCCAGGCAGGCAGAAGTATGCAAAGCATGCATCTCAATTAGTCAGCAACCAGGTGTGGAAAGT
CCCCAGGCTCCCCAGCAGGCAGAAGTATGCAAAGCATGCATCTCAATTAGTCAGCAACCATAGTCCCGCC
CCTAACTCCGCCCATCCCGCCCCTAACTCCGCCCAGTTCCGCCCATTCTCCGCCCCATGGCTGACTAATT
TTTTTTATTTATGCAGAGGCCGAGGCCGCCTCTGCCTCTGAGCTATTCCAGAAGTAGTGAGGAGGCTTTT
TTGGAGGCCTAGGCTTTTGCAAAAAGCTCCCGGGAGCTTGTATATCCATTTTCGGATCTGATCAAGAGAC
AGGATGAGGATCGTTTCGCATGATTGAACAAGATGGATTGCACGCAGGTTCTCCGGCCGCTTGGGTGGAG
AGGCTATTCGGCTATGACTGGGCACAACAGACAATCGGCTGCTCTGATGCCGCCGTGTTCCGGCTGTCAG
CGCAGGGGCGCCCGGTTCTTTTTGTCAAGACCGACCTGTCCGGTGCCCTGAATGAACTGCAGGACGAGGC
AGCGCGGCTATCGTGGCTGGCCACGACGGGCGTTCCTTGCGCAGCTGTGCTCGACGTTGTCACTGAAGCG
GGAAGGGACTGGCTGCTATTGGGCGAAGTGCCGGGGCAGGATCTCCTGTCATCTCACCTTGCTCCTGCCG
AGAAAGTATCCATCATGGCTGATGCAATGCGGCGGCTGCATACGCTTGATCCGGCTACCTGCCCATTCGA
CCACCAAGCGAAACATCGCATCGAGCGAGCACGTACTCGGATGGAAGCCGGTCTTGTCGATCAGGATGAT
CTGGACGAAGAGCATCAGGGGCTCGCGCCAGCCGAACTGTTCGCCAGGCTCAAGGCGCGCATGCCCGACG
GCGAGGATCTCGTCGTGACCCATGGCGATGCCTGCTTGCCGAATATCATGGTGGAAAATGGCCGCTTTTC
TGGATTCATCGACTGTGGCCGGCTGGGTGTGGCGGACCGCTATCAGGACATAGCGTTGGCTACCCGTGAT
ATTGCTGAAGAGCTTGGCGGCGAATGGGCTGACCGCTTCCTCGTGCTTTACGGTATCGCCGCTCCCGATT
CGCAGCGCATCGCCTTCTATCGCCTTCTTGACGAGTTCTTCTGAGCGGGACTCTGGGGTTCGCGAAATGA
CCGACCAAGCGACGCCCAACCTGCCATCACGAGATTTCGATTCCACCGCCGCCTTCTATGAAAGGTTGGG
CTTCGGAATCGTTTTCCGGGACGCCGGCTGGATGATCCTCCAGCGCGGGGATCTCATGCTGGAGTTCTTC
GCCCACCCCAACTTGTTTATTGCAGCTTATAATGGTTACAAATAAAGCAATAGCATCACAAATTTCACAA
ATAAAGCATTTTTTTCACTGCATTCTAGTTGTGGTTTGTCCAAACTCATCAATGTATCTTATCATGTCTG
TATACCGTCGACCTCTAGCTAGAGCTTGGCGTAATCATGGTCATAGCTGTTTCCTGTGTGAAATTGTTAT
CCGCTCACAATTCCACACAACATACGAGCCGGAAGCATAAAGTGTAAAGCCTGGGGTGCCTAATGAGTGA
GCTAACTCACATTAATTGCGTTGCGCTCACTGCCCGCTTTCCAGTCGGGAAACCTGTCGTGCCAGCTGCA
TTAATGAATCGGCCAACGCGCGGGGAGAGGCGGTTTGCGTATTGGGCGCTCTTCCGCTTCCTCGCTCACT
GACTCGCTGCGCTCGGTCGTTCGGCTGCGGCGAGCGGTATCAGCTCACTCAAAGGCGGTAATACGGTTAT
CCACAGAATCAGGGGATAACGCAGGAAAGAACATGTGAGCAAAAGGCCAGCAAAAGGCCAGGAACCGTAA
AAAGGCCGCGTTGCTGGCGTTTTTCCATAGGCTCCGCCCCCCTGACGAGCATCACAAAAATCGACGCTCA
AGTCAGAGGTGGCGAAACCCGACAGGACTATAAAGATACCAGGCGTTTCCCCCTGGAAGCTCCCTCGTGC
GCTCTCCTGTTCCGACCCTGCCGCTTACCGGATACCTGTCCGCCTTTCTCCCTTCGGGAAGCGTGGCGCT
TTCTCAATGCTCACGCTGTAGGTATCTCAGTTCGGTGTAGGTCGTTCGCTCCAAGCTGGGCTGTGTGCAC
GAACCCCCCGTTCAGCCCGACCGCTGCGCCTTATCCGGTAACTATCGTCTTGAGTCCAACCCGGTAAGAC
ACGACTTATCGCCACTGGCAGCAGCCACTGGTAACAGGATTAGCAGAGCGAGGTATGTAGGCGGTGCTAC
AGAGTTCTTGAAGTGGTGGCCTAACTACGGCTACACTAGAAGGACAGTATTTGGTATCTGCGCTCTGCTG
AAGCCAGTTACCTTCGGAAAAAGAGTTGGTAGCTCTTGATCCGGCAAACAAACCACCGCTGGTAGCGGTG
GTTTTTTTGTTTGCAAGCAGCAGATTACGCGCAGAAAAAAAGGATCTCAAGAAGATCCTTTGATCTTTTC
TACGGGGTCTGACGCTCAGTGGAACGAAAACTCACGTTAAGGGATTTTGGTCATGAGATTATCAAAAAGG
ATCTTCACCTAGATCCTTTTAAATTAAAAATGAAGTTTTAAATCAATCTAAAGTATATATGAGTAAACTT
GGTCTGACAGTTACCAATGCTTAATCAGTGAGGCACCTATCTCAGCGATCTGTCTATTTCGTTCATCCAT
AGTTGCCTGACTCCCCGTCGTGTAGATAACTACGATACGGGAGGGCTTACCATCTGGCCCCAGTGCTGCA
ATGATACCGCGAGACCCACGCTCACCGGCTCCAGATTTATCAGCAATAAACCAGCCAGCCGGAAGGGCCG
AGCGCAGAAGTGGTCCTGCAACTTTATCCGCCTCCATCCAGTCTATTAATTGTTGCCGGGAAGCTAGAGT
AAGTAGTTCGCCAGTTAATAGTTTGCGCAACGTTGTTGCCATTGCTACAGGCATCGTGGTGTCACGCTCG
TCGTTTGGTATGGCTTCATTCAGCTCCGGTTCCCAACGATCAAGGCGAGTTACATGATCCCCCATGTTGT
GCAAAAAAGCGGTTAGCTCCTTCGGTCCTCCGATCGTTGTCAGAAGTAAGTTGGCCGCAGTGTTATCACT
CATGGTTATGGCAGCACTGCATAATTCTCTTACTGTCATGCCATCCGTAAGATGCTTTTCTGTGACTGGT
GAGTACTCAACCAAGTCATTCTGAGAATAGTGTATGCGGCGACCGAGTTGCTCTTGCCCGGCGTCAATAC
GGGATAATACCGCGCCACATAGCAGAACTTTAAAAGTGCTCATCATTGGAAAACGTTCTTCGGGGCGAAA
ACTCTCAAGGATCTTACCGCTGTTGAGATCCAGTTCGATGTAACCCACTCGTGCACCCAACTGATCTTCA
GCATCTTTTACTTTCACCAGCGTTTCTGGGTGAGCAAAAACAGGAAGGCAAAATGCCGCAAAAAAGGGAA
TAAGGGCGACACGGAAATGTTGAATACTCATACTCTTCCTTTTTCAATATTATTGAAGCATTTATCAGGG
TTATTGTCTCATGAGCGGATACATATTTGAATGTATTTAGAAAAATAAACAAATAGGGGTTCCGCGCACA
TTTCCCCGAAAAGTGCCACCTGACGTC
