Features (pLannotate 1.2.2; 21 found; start..end, strand, type, name):
     21..73      -  misc_feature   bom (fragment): basis of mobility region from pBR322
    228..607     +  enhancer       CMV enhancer: human cytomegalovirus immediate early enhancer
    608..811     +  promoter       CMV promoter: human cytomegalovirus (CMV) immediate early promoter
    807..840     +  LTR            5' LTR (truncated) (fragment): truncated 5' long terminal repeat (LTR) from HIV-1
    856..874     +  promoter       T7 promoter: promoter for bacteriophage T7 RNA polymerase
    935..2662    +  CDS            POLG_HCVGL (fragment): Experimental evidence at protein level: Swiss-Prot protein existence level 1. [Protease NS2]: Cysteine protease required for the proteolytic auto-cleavage between the non-structural proteins NS2 and NS3 (By similarity). The N-terminus of NS3 is required for the function of NS2 protease (active region NS2-3) (By similarity). Promotes the initiation of viral particle assembly by mediating the interaction between structural and non-structural proteins (By similarity). From Hepatitis C virus (isolate Glasgow) (HCV).
   2738..2779    +  CDS            V5 tag: epitope tag from simian virus 5
   2835..3059    +  polyA_signal   bGH poly(A) signal: bovine growth hormone polyadenylation signal
   3063..3084    +  promoter       SV40 promoter (fragment): SV40 enhancer and early promoter
   3105..3533    +  rep_origin     f1 ori (sequence partly withheld): f1 bacteriophage origin of replication; arrow indicates direction of (+) strand synthesis
   3547..3876    +  promoter       SV40 promoter: SV40 enhancer and early promoter
   3943..4734    +  CDS            neo: KKA2_KLEPN - Also known as kan, nptII. Experimental evidence at protein level: Swiss-Prot protein existence level 1. Resistance to kanamycin, neomycin, paromomycin, ribostamycin, butirosin and gentamicin B. From Klebsiella pneumoniae.
   4760..4918    +  CDS            ble (fragment): BLE_KLEPN - Experimental evidence at protein level: Swiss-Prot protein existence level 1. Binding protein with a strong affinity to the bleomycin family of antibiotics. Binds to CL990; an antimitotic-antibiotic compound. From Klebsiella pneumoniae.
   4913..5034    +  polyA_signal   SV40 poly(A) signal: SV40 polyadenylation signal
   5107..5123    -  protein_bind   lac operator: The lac repressor binds to the lac operator to inhibit transcription in E. coli. This inhibition can be relieved by adding lactose or isopropyl-β-D-thiogalactopyranoside (IPTG). lac repressor encoded by lacI
   5131..5161    -  promoter       lac promoter: promoter for the E. coli lac operon
   5176..5197    -  protein_bind   CAP binding site: CAP binding activates transcription in the presence of cAMP. E. coli catabolite activator protein
   5210..5302    -  CDS            lacI (fragment): lac repressor; lacI; The lac repressor binds to the lac operator to inhibit transcription in E. coli. This inhibition can be relieved by adding lactose or isopropyl-β-D-thiogalactopyranoside (IPTG).
   5485..6073    -  rep_origin     ori: high-copy-number ColE1/pMB1/pBR322/pUC origin of replication
   6244..7104    -  CDS            AmpR: β-lactamase; bla; confers resistance to ampicillin, carbenicillin, and related antibiotics
   7105..7209    -  promoter       AmpR promoter: bla
>Addgene plasmid #97359 | UKNP1.2.4 | addgene full sequence | sequence record 189636 | Addgene NGS Result
CGGGAGATCTCCCGATCCCCTATGGTGCACTCTCAGTACAATCTGCTCTGATGCCGCATAGTTAAGCCAG
TATCTGCTCCCTGCTTGTGTGTTGGAGGTCGCTGAGTAGTGCGCGAGCAAAATTTAAGCTACAACAAGGC
AAGGCTTGACCGACAATTGCATGAAGAATCTGCTTAGGGTTAGGCGTTTTGCGCTGCTTCGCGATGTACG
GGCCAGATATACGCGTTGACATTGATTATTGACTAGTTATTAATAGTAATCAATTACGGGGTCATTAGTT
CATAGCCCATATATGGAGTTCCGCGTTACATAACTTACGGTAAATGGCCCGCCTGGCTGACCGCCCAACG
ACCCCCGCCCATTGACGTCAATAATGACGTATGTTCCCATAGTAACGCCAATAGGGACTTTCCATTGACG
TCAATGGGTGGAGTATTTACGGTAAACTGCCCACTTGGCAGTACATCAAGTGTATCATATGCCAAGTACG
CCCCCTATTGACGTCAATGACGGTAAATGGCCCGCCTGGCATTATGCCCAGTACATGACCTTATGGGACT
TTCCTACTTGGCAGTACATCTACGTATTAGTCATCGCTATTACCATGGTGATGCGGTTTTGGCAGTACAT
CAATGGGCGTGGATAGCGGTTTGACTCACGGGGATTTCCAAGTCTCCACCCCATTGACGTCAATGGGAGT
TTGTTTTGGCACCAAAATCAACGGGACTTTCCAAAATGTCGTAACAACTCCGCCCCATTGACGCAAATGG
GCGGTAGGCGTGTACGGTGGGAGGTCTATATAAGCAGAGCTCTCTGGCTAACTAGAGAACCCACTGCTTA
CTGGCTTATCGAAATTAATACGACTCACTATAGGGAGACCCAAGCTGGCTAGTTAAGCTTGGTACCGAGC
TCGGATCCAGTACCCTTCACCATGGGTTCCTCTTTTTCTATCTTCCTTCTAGCCCTTCTCTCTTGCCTGA
CCGTGCCCGCGTCAGCCTACCAAGTACGCAACTCCTCGGGCCTCTACCACGTCACCAATGATTGCCCTAA
CTCGAGTATTGTGTACGAGACGGCCGATACCATTCTACACTCTCCGGGGTGTGTCCCTTGCGTTCGCGAG
GGTAACAACTCGAGGTGTTGGGTGGCGGTGGCCCCCACAGTCGCCACCAGGGACGGCAAACTCCCCACAA
CGCAGCTTCGACATCATATCGATCTGCTTGTCGGGAGCGCCACCCTTTGCTCGGCCCTCTATGTGGGGGA
CTTGTGCGGGTCTGTCTTTCTTGTCGGCCAACTGTTCACCTTCTCCCCCAGACGCCACTGGACAACGCAA
GACTGCAACTGCTCTATCTACCCCGGCCATATAACGGGTCACCGCATGGCATGGGATATGATGATGAACT
GGTCCCCTACAACAGCGCTGGTAGTAGCCCAGCTGCTCAGGGTCCCGCAAGCCATCGTGGATATGATCGC
CGGTGCCCACTGGGGAGTCCTAGCGGGCATAGCGTATTTCTCCATGGTAGGGAACTGGGCGAAGGTCCTG
GTAGTGCTGTTGCTGTTCGCCGGCGTCGATGCCAACACCTTCACCACTGGGGGGAGTGCTGCCAGGACCA
CGACCGGACTCGTCAGTCTTTTCAGTCCGGGCGCCAAGCAGAATATCCAGCTGATGAACACCAACGGCAG
TTGGCACATCAATCGCACGGCCTTGAACTGTAATGCGAGCCTCGACACCGGCTGGGTGGCGGGGCTCTTC
TACCACCACAAATTCAACTCCTCGGGCTGCCCCGAGAGGATGGCCAGCTGTAAACCCCTTGCCGATTTTG
ACCAGGGCTGGGGCCCTATCACCTACGCCAACGGAAGCGGCCCTGAACACCGCCCCTACTGCTGGCACTA
CCCCCCAAAGCCCTGTGGTGTCGTGTCAGCGAAGACCGTGTGTGGCCCAGTGTATTGTTTCACTCCTAGC
CCCGTGGTGGTGGGAACGACCAACGTGCTGGGCGACCCTACCTACGGCTGGGGTGACAATGATACGGACG
TCCTCATCCTTAATAACACCAGGCCACCGTTGGGCAATTGGTTCGGTTGCACCTGGATGAACTCATCTGG
ATTTACCAAAGTGTGCGGAGCGCCTCCTTGCGTCATCGGAGGAGTGGGCAACAACACCTTGCACTGCCCC
ACTGACTGTTTCCGCAAGCATCCAGAAGCCACATACTCTCGGTGTGGCTCCGGTCCCTGGATCACGCCCA
GGTGCCTGGTCCACTATCCTTATAGGCTTTGGCATTACCCTTGCACCGTCAACTACACCATGTTCAAGGT
CAGGATGTACGTGGGAGGGGTCGAGCACAGGCTGGAAGCTGCTTGCAACTGGACGCGAGGCGAGCGTTGT
GATCTGGACGACAGGGACAGGTCCGAGCTCAGCCCGCTGCTGCTGTCCACCACACAGTGGCAGGTCCTTC
CGTGCTCCTTCACGACCTTACCAGCCTTGACCACCGGCCTCATCCACCTCCACCGGAACATCGTGGACGT
GCAATATTTGTACGGGGTGGGGTCAAGCATTGTGTCCTGGGCCATCAAGTGGGAATACGTCATCCTCTTG
TTTCTCCTGCTTGCAGACGCGCGCATCTGCTCCTGCTTGTGGATGATGTTACTCATATCCCAAGCGGAGG
CGTAAAAGGGTCAAGACAATTCTGCAGATATCCAGCACAGTGGCGGCCGCTCGAGTCTAGAGGGCCCGCG
GTTCGAAGGTAAGCCTATCCCTAACCCTCTCCTCGGTCTCGATTCTACGCGTACCGGTCATCATCACCAT
CACCATTGAGTTTAAACCCGCTGATCAGCCTCGACTGTGCCTTCTAGTTGCCAGCCATCTGTTGTTTGCC
CCTCCCCCGTGCCTTCCTTGACCCTGGAAGGTGCCACTCCCACTGTCCTTTCCTAATAAAATGAGGAAAT
TGCATCGCATTGTCTGAGTAGGTGTCATTCTATTCTGGGGGGTGGGGTGGGGCAGGACAGCAAGGGGGAG
GATTGGGAAGACAATAGCAGGCATGCTGGGGATGCGGTGGGCTCTATGGCTTCTGAGGCGGAAAGAACCA
GCTGGGGCTCTAGGGGGTATCCCC
[124 nt withheld, positions 3105-3228]
C
[91 nt withheld, positions 3230-3320]
A
[49 nt withheld, positions 3322-3370]
CCTTTGACGTTGGAGTCCACGTTCTTT
[37 nt withheld, positions 3398-3434]
ACCCTATCTCGGTCTATTCTTTTGATTTATAAGGGATTTTGCCGATTTCGGCCTATTGGTTAAAAAATGA
GCTGATTTAACAAAAATTTAACGCGAATTAATTCTGTGGAATGTGTGTCAGTTAGGGTGTGGAAAGTCCC
CAGGCTCCCCAGCAGGCAGAAGTATGCAAAGCATGCATCTCAATTAGTCAGCAACCAGGTGTGGAAAGTC
CCCAGGCTCCCCAGCAGGCAGAAGTATGCAAAGCATGCATCTCAATTAGTCAGCAACCATAGTCCCGCCC
CTAACTCCGCCCATCCCGCCCCTAACTCCGCCCAGTTCCGCCCATTCTCCGCCCCATGGCTGACTAATTT
TTTTTATTTATGCAGAGGCCGAGGCCGCCTCTGCCTCTGAGCTATTCCAGAAGTAGTGAGGAGGCTTTTT
TGGAGGCCTAGGCTTTTGCAAAAAGCTCCCGGGAGCTTGTATATCCATTTTCGGATCTGATCAAGAGACA
GGATGAGGATCGTTTCGCATGATTGAACAAGATGGATTGCACGCAGGTTCTCCGGCCGCTTGGGTGGAGA
GGCTATTCGGCTATGACTGGGCACAACAGACAATCGGCTGCTCTGATGCCGCCGTGTTCCGGCTGTCAGC
GCAGGGGCGCCCGGTTCTTTTTGTCAAGACCGACCTGTCCGGTGCCCTGAATGAACTGCAGGACGAGGCA
GCGCGGCTATCGTGGCTGGCCACGACGGGCGTTCCTTGCGCAGCTGTGCTCGACGTTGTCACTGAAGCGG
GAAGGGACTGGCTGCTATTGGGCGAAGTGCCGGGGCAGGATCTCCTGTCATCTCACCTTGCTCCTGCCGA
GAAAGTATCCATCATGGCTGATGCAATGCGGCGGCTGCATACGCTTGATCCGGCTACCTGCCCATTCGAC
CACCAAGCGAAACATCGCATCGAGCGAGCACGTACTCGGATGGAAGCCGGTCTTGTCGATCAGGATGATC
TGGACGAAGAGCATCAGGGGCTCGCGCCAGCCGAACTGTTCGCCAGGCTCAAGGCGCGCATGCCCGACGG
CGAGGATCTCGTCGTGACCCATGGCGATGCCTGCTTGCCGAATATCATGGTGGAAAATGGCCGCTTTTCT
GGATTCATCGACTGTGGCCGGCTGGGTGTGGCGGACCGCTATCAGGACATAGCGTTGGCTACCCGTGATA
TTGCTGAAGAGCTTGGCGGCGAATGGGCTGACCGCTTCCTCGTGCTTTACGGTATCGCCGCTCCCGATTC
GCAGCGCATCGCCTTCTATCGCCTTCTTGACGAGTTCTTCTGAGCGGGACTCTGGGGTTCGCGAAATGAC
CGACCAAGCGACGCCCAACCTGCCATCACGAGATTTCGATTCCACCGCCGCCTTCTATGAAAGGTTGGGC
TTCGGAATCGTTTTCCGGGACGCCGGCTGGATGATCCTCCAGCGCGGGGATCTCATGCTGGAGTTCTTCG
CCCACCCCAACTTGTTTATTGCAGCTTATAATGGTTACAAATAAAGCAATAGCATCACAAATTTCACAAA
TAAAGCATTTTTTTCACTGCATTCTAGTTGTGGTTTGTCCAAACTCATCAATGTATCTTATCATGTCTGT
ATACCGTCGACCTCTAGCTAGAGCTTGGCGTAATCATGGTCATAGCTGTTTCCTGTGTGAAATTGTTATC
CGCTCACAATTCCACACAACATACGAGCCGGAAGCATAAAGTGTAAAGCCTGGGGTGCCTAATGAGTGAG
CTAACTCACATTAATTGCGTTGCGCTCACTGCCCGCTTTCCAGTCGGGAAACCTGTCGTGCCAGCTGCAT
TAATGAATCGGCCAACGCGCGGGGAGAGGCGGTTTGCGTATTGGGCGCTCTTCCGCTTCCTCGCTCACTG
ACTCGCTGCGCTCGGTCGTTCGGCTGCGGCGAGCGGTATCAGCTCACTCAAAGGCGGTAATACGGTTATC
CACAGAATCAGGGGATAACGCAGGAAAGAACATGTGAGCAAAAGGCCAGCAAAAGGCCAGGAACCGTAAA
AAGGCCGCGTTGCTGGCGTTTTTCCATAGGCTCCGCCCCCCTGACGAGCATCACAAAAATCGACGCTCAA
GTCAGAGGTGGCGAAACCCGACAGGACTATAAAGATACCAGGCGTTTCCCCCTGGAAGCTCCCTCGTGCG
CTCTCCTGTTCCGACCCTGCCGCTTACCGGATACCTGTCCGCCTTTCTCCCTTCGGGAAGCGTGGCGCTT
TCTCATAGCTCACGCTGTAGGTATCTCAGTTCGGTGTAGGTCGTTCGCTCCAAGCTGGGCTGTGTGCACG
AACCCCCCGTTCAGCCCGACCGCTGCGCCTTATCCGGTAACTATCGTCTTGAGTCCAACCCGGTAAGACA
CGACTTATCGCCACTGGCAGCAGCCACTGGTAACAGGATTAGCAGAGCGAGGTATGTAGGCGGTGCTACA
GAGTTCTTGAAGTGGTGGCCTAACTACGGCTACACTAGAAGAACAGTATTTGGTATCTGCGCTCTGCTGA
AGCCAGTTACCTTCGGAAAAAGAGTTGGTAGCTCTTGATCCGGCAAACAAACCACCGCTGGTAGCGGTGG
TTTTTTTGTTTGCAAGCAGCAGATTACGCGCAGAAAAAAAGGATCTCAAGAAGATCCTTTGATCTTTTCT
ACGGGGTCTGACGCTCAGTGGAACGAAAACTCACGTTAAGGGATTTTGGTCATGAGATTATCAAAAAGGA
TCTTCACCTAGATCCTTTTAAATTAAAAATGAAGTTTTAAATCAATCTAAAGTATATATGAGTAAACTTG
GTCTGACAGTTACCAATGCTTAATCAGTGAGGCACCTATCTCAGCGATCTGTCTATTTCGTTCATCCATA
GTTGCCTGACTCCCCGTCGTGTAGATAACTACGATACGGGAGGGCTTACCATCTGGCCCCAGTGCTGCAA
TGATACCGCGAGACCCACGCTCACCGGCTCCAGATTTATCAGCAATAAACCAGCCAGCCGGAAGGGCCGA
GCGCAGAAGTGGTCCTGCAACTTTATCCGCCTCCATCCAGTCTATTAATTGTTGCCGGGAAGCTAGAGTA
AGTAGTTCGCCAGTTAATAGTTTGCGCAACGTTGTTGCCATTGCTACAGGCATCGTGGTGTCACGCTCGT
CGTTTGGTATGGCTTCATTCAGCTCCGGTTCCCAACGATCAAGGCGAGTTACATGATCCCCCATGTTGTG
CAAAAAAGCGGTTAGCTCCTTCGGTCCTCCGATCGTTGTCAGAAGTAAGTTGGCCGCAGTGTTATCACTC
ATGGTTATGGCAGCACTGCATAATTCTCTTACTGTCATGCCATCCGTAAGATGCTTTTCTGTGACTGGTG
AGTACTCAACCAAGTCATTCTGAGAATAGTGTATGCGGCGACCGAGTTGCTCTTGCCCGGCGTCAATACG
GGATAATACCGCGCCACATAGCAGAACTTTAAAAGTGCTCATCATTGGAAAACGTTCTTCGGGGCGAAAA
CTCTCAAGGATCTTACCGCTGTTGAGATCCAGTTCGATGTAACCCACTCGTGCACCCAACTGATCTTCAG
CATCTTTTACTTTCACCAGCGTTTCTGGGTGAGCAAAAACAGGAAGGCAAAATGCCGCAAAAAAGGGAAT
AAGGGCGACACGGAAATGTTGAATACTCATACTCTTCCTTTTTCAATATTATTGAAGCATTTATCAGGGT
TATTGTCTCATGAGCGGATACATATTTGAATGTATTTAGAAAAATAAACAAATAGGGGTTCCGCGCACAT
TTCCCCGAAAAGTGCCACCTGACGTCGACGGAT
